>Addgene plasmid #196084 | pSBtet-Pur-dCas9-KRAB-MeCP2_hU6-SapI | addgene full sequence | sequence record 388993 | Addgene NGS Result
GGATCCCTATACAGTTGAAGTCGGAAGTTTACATACACTTAAGTTGGAGTCATTAAAACTCGTTTTTCAA
CTACTCCACAAATTTCTTGTTAACAAACAATAGTTTTGGCAAGTCAGTTAGGACATCTACTTTGTGCATG
ACACAAGTCATTTTTCCAACAATTGTTTACAGACAGATTATTTCACTTATAATTCACTGTATCACAATTC
CAGTGGGTCAGAAGTTTACATACACTAAGTTCGACTCCTCTGCAGAATGCGGCGATGTTTCGGTAAGGGG
TCCGCTATCTAGACGAGTTTACTCCCTATCAGTGATAGAGAACGTATGTCGAGTTTACTCCCTATCAGTG
ATAGAGAACGATGTCGAGTTTACTCCCTATCAGTGATAGAGAACGTATGTCGAGTTTACTCCCTATCAGT
GATAGAGAACGTATGTCGAGTTTACTCCCTATCAGTGATAGAGAACGTATGTCGAGTTTATCCCTATCAG
TGATAGAGAACGTATGTCGAGTTTACTCCCTATCAGTGATAGAGAACGTATGTCGATTAGGCGTGTACGG
TGGGCGCCTATAAAAGCAGAGCTCGTTTAGTGAACCGTCAGATCGCCTGGAGCCAATTCCAACTCTTTTG
CCTTATACCTACTTTCCGTACCACTTCCTACCCTCGAAAGGCCTCTGAGGCCGCCACCATGGACAAGAAG
TACTCCATTGGGCTCGCTATCGGCACAAACAGCGTCGGCTGGGCCGTCATTACGGACGAGTACAAGGTGC
CGAGCAAAAAATTCAAAGTTCTGGGCAATACCGATCGCCACAGCATAAAGAAGAACCTCATTGGCGCCCT
CCTGTTCGACTCCGGGGAGACGGCCGAAGCCACGCGGCTCAAAAGAACAGCACGGCGCAGATATACCCGC
AGAAAGAATCGGATCTGCTACCTGCAGGAGATCTTTAGTAATGAGATGGCTAAGGTGGATGACTCTTTCT
TCCATAGGCTGGAGGAGTCCTTTTTGGTGGAGGAGGATAAAAAGCACGAGCGCCACCCAATCTTTGGCAA
TATCGTGGACGAGGTGGCGTACCATGAAAAGTACCCAACCATATATCATCTGAGGAAGAAGCTTGTAGAC
AGTACTGATAAGGCTGACTTGCGGTTGATCTATCTCGCGCTGGCGCATATGATCAAATTTCGGGGACACT
TCCTCATCGAGGGGGACCTGAACCCAGACAACAGCGATGTCGACAAACTCTTTATCCAACTGGTTCAGAC
TTACAATCAGCTTTTCGAAGAGAACCCGATCAACGCATCCGGAGTTGACGCCAAAGCAATCCTGAGCGCT
AGGCTGTCCAAATCCCGGCGGCTCGAAAACCTCATCGCACAGCTCCCTGGGGAGAAGAAGAACGGCCTGT
TTGGTAATCTTATCGCCCTGTCACTCGGGCTGACCCCCAACTTTAAATCTAACTTCGACCTGGCCGAAGA
TGCCAAGCTTCAACTGAGCAAAGACACCTACGATGATGATCTCGACAATCTGCTGGCCCAGATCGGCGAC
CAGTACGCAGACCTTTTTTTGGCGGCAAAGAACCTGTCAGACGCCATTCTGCTGAGTGATATTCTGCGAG
TGAACACGGAGATCACCAAAGCTCCGCTGAGCGCTAGTATGATCAAGCGCTATGATGAGCACCACCAAGA
CTTGACTTTGCTGAAGGCCCTTGTCAGACAGCAACTGCCTGAGAAGTACAAGGAAATTTTCTTCGATCAG
TCTAAAAATGGCTACGCCGGATACATTGACGGCGGAGCAAGCCAGGAGGAATTTTACAAATTTATTAAGC
CCATCTTGGAAAAAATGGACGGCACCGAGGAGCTGCTGGTAAAGCTTAACAGAGAAGATCTGTTGCGCAA
ACAGCGCACTTTCGACAATGGAAGCATCCCCCACCAGATTCACCTGGGCGAACTGCACGCTATCCTCAGG
CGGCAAGAGGATTTCTACCCCTTTTTGAAAGATAACAGGGAAAAGATTGAGAAAATCCTCACATTTCGGA
TACCCTACTATGTAGGCCCCCTCGCCCGGGGAAATTCCAGATTCGCGTGGATGACTCGCAAATCAGAAGA
GACCATCACTCCCTGGAACTTCGAGGAAGTCGTGGATAAGGGGGCCTCTGCCCAGTCCTTCATCGAAAGG
ATGACTAACTTTGATAAAAATCTGCCTAACGAAAAGGTGCTTCCTAAACACTCTCTGCTGTACGAGTACT
TCACAGTTTATAACGAGCTCACCAAGGTCAAATACGTCACAGAAGGGATGAGAAAGCCAGCATTCCTGTC
TGGAGAGCAGAAGAAAGCTATCGTGGACCTCCTCTTCAAGACGAACCGGAAAGTTACCGTGAAACAGCTC
AAAGAAGACTATTTCAAAAAGATTGAATGTTTCGACTCTGTTGAAATCAGCGGAGTGGAGGATCGCTTCA
ACGCATCCCTGGGAACGTATCACGATCTCCTGAAAATCATTAAAGACAAGGACTTCCTGGACAATGAGGA
GAACGAGGACATTCTTGAGGACATTGTCCTCACCCTTACGTTGTTTGAAGATAGGGAGATGATTGAAGAA
CGCTTGAAAACTTACGCTCATCTCTTCGACGACAAAGTCATGAAACAGCTCAAGAGGCGCCGATATACAG
GATGGGGGCGGCTGTCAAGAAAACTGATCAATGGGATCCGAGACAAGCAGAGTGGAAAGACAATCCTGGA
TTTTCTTAAGTCCGATGGATTTGCCAACCGGAACTTCATGCAGTTGATCCATGATGACTCTCTCACCTTT
AAGGAGGACATCCAGAAAGCACAAGTTTCTGGCCAGGGGGACAGTCTTCACGAGCACATCGCTAATCTTG
CAGGTAGCCCAGCTATCAAAAAGGGAATACTGCAGACCGTTAAGGTCGTGGATGAACTCGTCAAAGTAAT
GGGAAGGCATAAGCCCGAGAATATCGTTATCGAGATGGCCCGAGAGAACCAAACTACCCAGAAGGGACAG
AAGAACAGTAGGGAAAGGATGAAGAGGATTGAAGAGGGTATAAAAGAACTGGGGTCCCAAATCCTTAAGG
AACACCCAGTTGAAAACACCCAGCTTCAGAATGAGAAGCTCTACCTGTACTACCTGCAGAACGGCAGGGA
CATGTACGTGGATCAGGAACTGGACATCAATCGGCTCTCCGACTACGACGTGGCTGCTATCGTGCCCCAG
TCTTTTCTCAAAGATGATTCTATTGATAATAAAGTGTTGACAAGATCCGATAAAGCTAGAGGGAAGAGTG
ATAACGTCCCCTCAGAAGAAGTTGTCAAGAAAATGAAAAATTATTGGCGGCAGCTGCTGAACGCCAAACT
GATCACACAACGGAAGTTCGATAATCTGACTAAGGCTGAACGAGGTGGCCTGTCTGAGTTGGATAAAGCC
GGCTTCATCAAAAGGCAGCTTGTTGAGACACGCCAGATCACCAAGCACGTGGCCCAAATTCTCGATTCAC
GCATGAACACCAAGTACGATGAAAATGACAAACTGATTCGAGAGGTGAAAGTTATTACTCTGAAGTCTAA
GCTGGTCTCAGATTTCAGAAAGGACTTTCAGTTTTATAAGGTGAGAGAGATCAACAATTACCACCATGCG
CATGATGCCTACCTGAATGCAGTGGTAGGCACTGCACTTATCAAAAAATATCCCAAGCTTGAATCTGAAT
TTGTTTACGGAGACTATAAAGTGTACGATGTTAGGAAAATGATCGCAAAGTCTGAGCAGGAAATAGGCAA
GGCCACCGCTAAGTACTTCTTTTACAGCAATATTATGAATTTTTTCAAGACCGAGATTACACTGGCCAAT
GGAGAGATTCGGAAGCGACCACTTATCGAAACAAACGGAGAAACAGGAGAAATCGTGTGGGACAAGGGTA
GGGATTTCGCGACAGTCCGGAAGGTCCTGTCCATGCCGCAGGTGAACATCGTTAAAAAGACCGAAGTACA
GACCGGAGGCTTCTCCAAGGAAAGTATCCTCCCGAAAAGGAACAGCGACAAGCTGATCGCACGCAAAAAA
GATTGGGACCCCAAGAAATACGGCGGATTCGATTCTCCTACAGTCGCTTACAGTGTACTGGTTGTGGCCA
AAGTGGAGAAAGGGAAGTCTAAAAAACTCAAAAGCGTCAAGGAACTGCTGGGCATCACAATCATGGAGCG
ATCAAGCTTCGAAAAAAACCCCATCGACTTTCTCGAGGCGAAAGGATATAAAGAGGTCAAAAAAGACCTC
ATCATTAAGCTTCCCAAGTACTCTCTCTTTGAGCTTGAAAACGGCCGGAAACGAATGCTCGCTAGTGCGG
GCGAGCTGCAGAAAGGTAACGAGCTGGCACTGCCCTCTAAATACGTTAATTTCTTGTATCTGGCCAGCCA
CTATGAAAAGCTCAAAGGGTCTCCCGAAGATAATGAGCAGAAGCAGCTGTTCGTGGAACAACACAAACAC
TACCTTGATGAGATCATCGAGCAAATAAGCGAATTCTCCAAAAGAGTGATCCTCGCCGACGCTAACCTCG
ATAAGGTGCTTTCTGCTTACAATAAGCACAGGGATAAGCCCATCAGGGAGCAGGCAGAAAACATTATCCA
CTTGTTTACTCTGACCAACTTGGGCGCGCCTGCAGCCTTCAAGTACTTCGACACCACCATAGACAGAAAG
CGGTACACCTCTACAAAGGAGGTCCTGGACGCCACACTGATTCATCAGTCAATTACGGGGCTCTATGAAA
CAAGAATCGACCTCTCTCAGCTCGGTGGAGACAGCAGGGCTGACCCCAAGAAGAAGAGGAAGGTGAGTGG
TGGAGGAAGTGGCGGGTCAGGGTCGATGGACGCGAAATCACTTACGGCATGGTCGAGAACACTGGTTACG
TTCAAGGACGTGTTTGTGGACTTTACACGTGAGGAGTGGAAATTGCTGGATACTGCGCAACAAATTGTGT
ATCGAAATGTCATGCTTGAGAATTACAAGAACCTCGTCAGTCTCGGATACCAGTTGACGAAACCGGATGT
GATCCTTAGGCTCGAAAAGGGGGAAGAACCTTGGCTGGTATCGGGAGGTGGTTCGGGTGGCTCTGGATCA
AGCCCAAAGAAGAAACGGAAGGTGGAAGCCTCAGTGCAGGTGAAAAGGGTGCTGGAAAAATCCCCCGGCA
AACTCCTCGTGAAGATGCCCTTCCAGGCTTCCCCTGGCGGAAAAGGTGAAGGGGGTGGCGCAACCACATC
TGCCCAGGTCATGGTCATCAAGCGACCTGGAAGGAAAAGAAAGGCCGAGGCTGACCCTCAGGCCATTCCA
AAGAAACGGGGACGCAAGCCAGGGTCCGTGGTCGCAGCTGCAGCAGCTGAGGCTAAGAAAAAGGCAGTGA
AGGAAAGCTCCATCCGCAGTGTGCAGGAGACTGTCCTGCCCATCAAGAAGAGGAAGACTAGGGAGACCGT
GTCCATCGAGGTCAAAGAAGTGGTCAAGCCCCTGCTCGTGTCCACCCTGGGCGAAAAATCTGGAAAGGGG
CTCAAAACATGCAAGTCACCTGGACGGAAAAGCAAGGAGTCTAGTCCAAAGGGGCGCTCAAGCTCCGCTT
CTAGTCCCCCTAAAAAGGAACACCATCACCATCACCATCACGCCGAGTCTCCTAAGGCTCCTATGCCACT
GCTCCCACCACCTCCACCACCTGAGCCACAGTCAAGCGAAGACCCCATCAGCCCACCCGAGCCTCAGGAT
CTGTCCTCTAGTATTTGCAAAGAGGAAAAGATGCCCAGAGCAGGCAGCCTGGAGAGTGATGGCTGTCCAA
AAGAACCCGCCAAGACCCAGCCTATGGTGGCAGCCGCTGCAACTACCACCACAACCACAACTACCACAGT
GGCCGAAAAATACAAGCATCGCGGCGAGGGCGAACGAAAGGACATTGTGTCAAGCTCCATGCCCAGACCT
AACCGGGAGGAACCAGTCGATAGTAGGACACCCGTGACTGAGAGAGTCTCATAGGGCCTGTCAGGCCAAG
CTTCCATCGATAGACATGATAAGATACATTGATGAGTTTGGACAAACCACAACAAGAATGCAGTGAAAAA
AATGCTTTATTTGTGAAATTTGTGATGCTATTGCTTTATTTGTAACCATTATAAGCTGCAATAAACAAGT
TAACAACAACAATTGCATTCATTTTATGTTTCAGGTTCAGGGGGAGATGTGGGAGGTTTTTTAAAGCAAG
TAAAACCTCTACAAATGTGGTACCGAGGGCCTATTTCCCATGATTCCTTCATATTTGCATATACGATACA
AGGCTGTTAGAGAGATAATTGGAATTAATTTGACTGTAAACACAAAGATATTAGTACAAAATACGTGACG
TAGAAAGTAATAATTTCTTGGGTAGTTTGCAGTTTTAAAATTATGTTTTAAAATGGACTATCATATGCTT
ACCGTAACTTGAAAGTATTTCGATTTCTTGGCTTTATATATCTTGTGGAAAGGACGAAACACCGGAAGAG
CGAGCTCTTCTGTTTTAGAGCTAGAAATAGCAAGTTAAAATAAGGCTAGTCCGTTATCAACTTGAAAAAG
TGGCACCGAGTCGGTGCTTTTTTGTTTTGGTACCTAGGCGAGACCCTGTCTCACAAAATAAAGTAAGCCC
GGACTGAGTGCGGAAAGGCGGGCCTGGCGGGTCTGGTCTCCCCATGCGGGCCACCAGAGGCCCTGCAGCC
TTCAGTCGCTTGAAGGGGTAATGGCGCTTCCACTCACAAACATGGCGGACAGAGCGTGTGAACGAGATGA
ACAGCCCCTCAAAAATATGGCCGCCGAGGCTGGACGGCCGTGCCCCAGCAGCACCGCCTCCGCGCCCCAC
GTGATCTCTCGCCGGGCACAGCGCTGACCGCGGAGGTCCAACCGGAAGAATGTCCGGATTGGACATTCGG
AAGAGGGCCCGCCTTCCCTGGGGAATCTCTGCGCACGCGCAGAACGCTTCGACCAATGAAAACACAGGAA
GCCGTCCGCGCAACCGCGTTGCGTCACTTCTGCCGCCCCTGTTTCAAGGTATATAGCCGTAGACGGAACT
TCGCCTTTCTCTCGGCCTTAGCGCCATTTTTTTGGGTGAGTGTTTTTTGGTTCCTGCGTTGGGATTCCGT
GTACAATCCATAGACATCTGACCTCGGCACTTAGCATCATCACAGCAAACTAACTGTAGCCTTTCTCTCT
TTCCCTGTAGAAACCTCTGCACCTGAGGCCACCATGTCTAGACTGGACAAGAGCAAAGTCATAAACGGCG
CTCTGGAATTACTCAATGGAGTCGGTATCGAAGGCCTGACGACAAGGAAACTCGCTCAAAAGCTGGGAGT
TGAGCAGCCTACCCTGTACTGGCACGTGAAGAACAAGCGGGCCCTGCTCGATGCCCTGCCAATCGAGATG
CTGGACAGGCATCATACCCACTTCTGCCCCCTGGAAGGCGAGTCATGGCAAGACTTTCTGCGGAACAACG
CCAAGTCATTCCGCTGTGCTCTCCTCTCACATCGCGACGGGGCTAAAGTGCATCTCGGCACCCGCCCAAC
AGAGAAACAGTACGAAACCCTGGAAAATCAGCTCGCGTTCCTGTGTCAGCAAGGCTTCTCCCTGGAGAAC
GCACTGTACGCTCTGTCCGCCGTGGGCCACTTTACACTGGGCTGCGTATTGGAGGAACAGGAGCATCAAG
TAGCAAAAGAGGAAAGAGAGACACCTACCACCGATTCTATGCCCCCACTTCTGAGACAAGCAATTGAGCT
GTTCGACCGGCAGGGAGCCGAACCTGCCTTCCTTTTCGGCCTGGAACTAATCATATGTGGCCTGGAGAAA
CAGCTAAAGTGCGAAAGCGGCGGGCCGGCCGACGCCCTTGACGATTTTGACTTAGACATGCTCCCAGCCG
ATGCCCTTGACGACTTTGACCTTGATATGCTGCCTGCTGACGCTCTTGACGATTTTGACCTTGACATGCT
CCCCGGGTCCGGCGCTACTAACTTCAGCCTGCTGAAGCAGGCTGGTGACGTCGAGGAGAATCCTGGTCCC
ATGACCGAGTACAAGCCCACGGTGCGCCTCGCCACCCGCGACGACGTCCCCAGGGCCGTACGCACCCTCG
CCGCCGCGTTCGCCGACTACCCCGCCACGCGCCACACCGTCGATCCGGACCGCCACATCGAGCGGGTCAC
CGAGCTGCAAGAACTCTTCCTCACGCGCGTCGGGCTCGACATCGGCAAGGTGTGGGTCGCGGACGACGGC
GCCGCGGTGGCGGTCTGGACCACGCCGGAGAGCGTCGAAGCGGGGGCGGTGTTCGCCGAGATCGGCCCGC
GCATGGCCGAGTTGAGCGGTTCCCGGCTGGCCGCGCAGCAACAGATGGAAGGCCTCCTGGCGCCGCACCG
GCCCAAGGAGCCCGCGTGGTTCCTGGCCACCGTCGGCGTCTCGCCCGACCACCAGGGCAAGGGTCTGGGC
AGCGCCGTCGTGCTCCCCGGAGTGGAGGCGGCCGAGCGCGCCGGGGTGCCCGCCTTCCTGGAGACCTCCG
CGCCCCGCAACCTCCCCTTCTACGAGCGGCTCGGCTTCACCGTCACCGCCGACGTCGAGGTGCCCGAAGG
ACCGCGCACCTGGTGCATGACCCGCAAGCCCGGTGCCTGATTCGAAGGCCTGTCGTGAAGCTTGGGGATC
AATTCTCTAGAGCTCGCTGATCAGCCTCGACTGTGCCTTCTAGTTGCCAGCCATCTGTTGTTTGCCCCTC
CCCCGTGCCTTCCTTGACCCTGGAAGGTGCCACTCCCACTGTCCTTTCCTAATAAAATGAGGAAATTGCA
TCGCATTGTCTGAGTAGGTGTCATTCTATTCTGGGGGGTGGGGTGGGGCAGGACAGCAAGGGGGAGGATT
GGGAAGACAATAGCAGGCATGCTGGGGATGCGGTGGGCTCTATGGCTTCTGAGGCGGAAAGAACCAGCTG
GGCCTACTAGCTACTCGGGACCCCTTACCGAAACATCGCCGCATTCTGCAGAGGAGTCGAGTGTATGTAA
ACTTCTGACCCACTGGGAATGTGATGAAAGAAATAAAAGCTGAAATGAATCATTCTCTCTACTATTATTC
TGATATTTCACATTCTTAAAATAAAGTGGTGATCCTAACTGACCTAAGACAGGGAATTTTTACTAGGATT
AAATGTCAGGAATTGTGAAAAAGTGAGTTTAAATGTATTTGGCTAAGGTGTATGTAAACTTCCGACTTCA
ACTGTATAGGGATCCGCTTCCTCGCTCACTGACTCGCTGCGCTCGGTCGTTCGGCTGCGGCGAGCGGTAT
CAGCTCACTCAAAGGCGGTAATACGGTTATCCACAGAATCAGGGGATAACGCAGGAAAGAACATGTGAGC
AAAAGGCCAGCAAAAGGCCAGGAACCGTAAAAAGGCCGCGTTGCTGGCGTTTTTCCATAGGCTCCGCCCC
CCTGACGAGCATCACAAAAATCGACGCTCAAGTCAGAGGTGGCGAAACCCGACAGGACTATAAAGATACC
AGGCGTTTCCCCCTGGAAGCTCCCTCGTGCGCTCTCCTGTTCCGACCCTGCCGCTTACCGGATACCTGTC
CGCCTTTCTCCCTTCGGGAAGCGTGGCGCTTTCTCATAGCTCACGCTGTAGGTATCTCAGTTCGGTGTAG
GTCGTTCGCTCCAAGCTGGGCTGTGTGCACGAACCCCCCGTTCAGCCCGACCGCTGCGCCTTATCCGGTA
ACTATCGTCTTGAGTCCAACCCGGTAAGACACGACTTATCGCCACTGGCAGCAGCCACTGGTAACAGGAT
TAGCAGAGCGAGGTATGTAGGCGGTGCTACAGAGTTCTTGAAGTGGTGGCCTAACTACGGCTACACTAGA
AGAACAGTATTTGGTATCTGCGCTCTGCTGAAGCCAGTTACCTTCGGAAAAAGAGTTGGTAGCTCTTGAT
CCGGCAAACAAACCACCGCTGGTAGCGGTGGTTTTTTTGTTTGCAAGCAGCAGATTACGCGCAGAAAAAA
AGGATCTCAAGAAGATCCTTTGATCTTTTCTACGGGGTCTGACGCTCAGTGGAACGAAAACTCACGTTAA
GGGATTTTGGTCATGAGATTATCAAAAAGGATCTTCACCTAGATCCTTTTAAATTAAAAATGAAGTTTTA
AATCAATCTAAAGTATATATGAGTAAACTTGGTCTGACAGTTACCAATGCTTAATCAGTGAGGCACCTAT
CTCAGCGATCTGTCTATTTCGTTCATCCATAGTTGCCTGACTCCCCGTCGTGTAGATAACTACGATACGG
GAGGGCTTACCATCTGGCCCCAGTGCTGCAATGATACCGCGAGACCCACGCTCACCGGCTCCAGATTTAT
CAGCAATAAACCAGCCAGCCGGAAGGGCCGAGCGCAGAAGTGGTCCTGCAACTTTATCCGCCTCCATCCA
GTCTATTAATTGTTGCCGGGAAGCTAGAGTAAGTAGTTCGCCAGTTAATAGTTTGCGCAACGTTGTTGCC
ATTGCTACAGGCATCGTGGTGTCACGCTCGTCGTTTGGTATGGCTTCATTCAGCTCCGGTTCCCAACGAT
CAAGGCGAGTTACATGATCCCCCATGTTGTGCAAAAAAGCGGTTAGCTCCTTCGGTCCTCCGATCGTTGT
CAGAAGTAAGTTGGCCGCAGTGTTATCACTCATGGTTATGGCAGCACTGCATAATTCTCTTACTGTCATG
CCATCCGTAAGATGCTTTTCTGTGACTGGTGAGTACTCAACCAAGTCATTCTGAGAATAGTGTATGCGGC
GACCGAGTTGCTCTTGCCCGGCGTCAATACGGGATAATACCGCGCCACATAGCAGAACTTTAAAAGTGCT
CATCATTGGAAAACGTTCTTCGGGGCGAAAACTCTCAAGGATCTTACCGCTGTTGAGATCCAGTTCGATG
TAACCCACTCGTGCACCCAACTGATCTTCAGCATCTTTTACTTTCACCAGCGTTTCTGGGTGAGCAAAAA
CAGGAAGGCAAAATGCCGCAAAAAAGGGAATAAGGGCGACACGGAAATGTTGAATACTCATACTCTTCCT
TTTTCAATATTATTGAAGCATTTATCAGGGTTATTGTCTCATGAGCGGATACATATTTGAATGTATTTAG
AAAAATAAACAAATAGGGGTTCCGCGCACATTTCCCCGAAAAGTGCCACCTGATGCGGTGTGAAATACCG
CACAGATGCGTAAGGAGAAAATACCGCATCAGGAAATTGTAAGCGTTAATATTTTGTTAAAATT
Features (pLannotate 1.2.2; 18 found; start..end, strand, type, name):
    295..607     +  promoter       tight TRE promoter: Tet-responsive promoter PTight, consisting of seven tet operator sequences followed by the minimal CMV promoter
    689..4792    +  CDS            Cas9m4: catalytically dead mutant of the Cas9 endonuclease from the Streptococcus pyogenes Type II CRISPR/Cas system RNA-guided DNA-binding protein that lacks endonuclease activity due to the mutations D10A, D839A, H840A, and N863A (Mali et al., 2013)
   4877..5089    +  CDS            KRBOX4 (fragment): KRBX4_HUMAN - Also known as ZNF673. Experimental evidence at protein level: Swiss-Prot protein existence level 1. From Homo sapiens (Human).
   5144..6001    +  CDS            MeCP2: transcriptional repression domain from rat methyl-CpG-binding protein 2 (Nan et al., 1997)
   6080..6161    -  polyA_signal   SV40 poly(A) signal: SV40 polyadenylation signal
   6184..6252    -  CDS            large T antigen (fragment): large T antigen from SV40 (simian virus 40)
   6255..6495    +  promoter       U6 promoter: RNA polymerase III promoter for human U6 snRNA
   6522..6597    +  misc_RNA       gRNA scaffold: guide RNA scaffold for the Streptococcus pyogenes CRISPR/Cas9 system
   7244..7941    +  CDS            rtTA3 (fragment): reverse tetracycline transactivator 3 activates expression from Tet-responsive promoters in the presence of doxycycline
   7871..7981    +  CDS            VP48: 3 tandem repeats of the minimal activation domain of herpes simplex virus VP16 (Cheng et al., 2013)
   8051..8650    +  CDS            PuroR: puromycin N-acetyltransferase; pac from Streptomyces alboniger; confers resistance to puromycin
   8711..8935    +  polyA_signal   bGH poly(A) signal: bovine growth hormone polyadenylation signal
   8939..8960    +  promoter       SV40 promoter (fragment): SV40 enhancer and early promoter
   9432..10020   -  rep_origin     ori: high-copy-number ColE1/pMB1/pBR322/pUC origin of replication
  10191..11051   -  CDS            AmpR: β-lactamase; bla; confers resistance to ampicillin, carbenicillin, and related antibiotics
  11052..11156   -  promoter       AmpR promoter: bla
  11183..11233   +  misc_feature   bom (fragment): basis of mobility region from pBR322
  11234..11264   -  rep_origin     M13 ori (fragment): M13 bacteriophage origin of replication; arrow indicates direction of (+) strand synthesis
