[The description below was written by a language model from this plasmid's Addgene catalogue record and pLannotate feature annotations shown in this document.]
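Description:
pSBtet-Pur-dCas9-KRAB-MeCP2_hU6-SapI is an 11.3 kb mammalian expression plasmid for doxycycline-inducible CRISPR interference, supplied as an empty backbone awaiting a guide sequence. The associated publication title describes the set as transposon vectors, and the "pSB" name suggests the Sleeping Beauty system. However, the feature table does not annotate any transposon inverted repeats, so their positions cannot be confirmed from the record. In bacteria it replicates from a high-copy ColE1/pUC-type origin and is selected with ampicillin through the β-lactamase gene. Small fragments of bom and M13 ori are also detected.

The main payload is a tight TRE promoter (seven tet operators upstream of a minimal CMV promoter). It drives a fusion of catalytically dead Streptococcus pyogenes Cas9 (Cas9m4, carrying D10A, D839A, H840A and N863A), a human KRAB repression domain and the transcriptional repression domain of rat MeCP2. An SV40 polyadenylation signal, annotated on the opposite strand, lies just downstream of this fusion. After that come a human U6 RNA polymerase III promoter and the S. pyogenes gRNA scaffold, separated by a short gap where SapI sites allow a targeting spacer to be inserted.

A separate cassette encodes an rtTA3-type reverse tetracycline transactivator with VP16-derived activation repeats, followed by puromycin N-acetyltransferase and a bGH polyadenylation signal. The promoter for this cassette and the link between its two coding regions are not annotated. Puromycin selects cells carrying the construct, and rtTA then switches on the repressor when doxycycline is present. The guide directs the repressor to a chosen promoter, allowing inducible silencing of protein-coding or lncRNA genes.
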