Addgene plasmid #196084: pSBtet-Pur-dCas9-KRAB-MeCP2_hU6-SapI
Purpose: (Empty Backbone) Inducible CRISPRi vector conferring puromycin resistance, ready for insertion of gRNA targeting gene of interest using SapI restriction sites.
Depositing lab: Joanna Bereta. Depositing organization: Jagiellonian University. Publication: Construction of a Set of Novel Transposon Vectors for Efficient Silencing of Protein and lncRNA Genes via CRISPR Interference. Czarnek M, Kochan J, Wawro M, Myrczek R, Bereta J. Mol Biotechnol. 2023 Jan 28. doi: 10.1007/s12033-023-00675-5. PubMed 36707469.
Backbone
  Vector backbone: pSBtet-Pur-dCas9-KRAB-MeCP2_hU6-SapI
  Backbone manufacturer: Czarnek et al., 2021
  Total vector size (bp): 11264
  Vector type: Mammalian Expression, CRISPR
  Selectable markers: Puromycin
Growth in bacteria
  Bacterial resistance: Ampicillin, 100 μg/mL
  Growth temperature: 37°C
  Growth strain: DH5alpha
  Copy number: High Copy
Gene/Insert 1
  Gene/Insert name: dCas9-KRAB-MeCP2 repressor
  Species: Streptococcus pyogenes
  Insert size (bp): 5313
  Mutation: Catalytically dead mutant of the Cas9 endonuclease from the Streptococcus pyogenes Type II CRISPR/Cas system (Cas9m4) fused with Krüppel-associated box (KRAB) transcriptional repression domain from the human zinc finger protein ZNF1 (Margolin et al., 1994) and transcriptional repression domain from rat methyl-CpG-binding protein 2 (Nan et al., 1997).
Gene/Insert 2
  Gene/Insert name: hU6 promoter and gRNA scaffold
  Species: H. sapiens (human); Streptococcus pyogenes
  Insert size (bp): 343
  Mutation: hU6 promoter and gRNA scaffold containing SapI sites were amplified from pX330 containing SapI sites instead of BbsI sites (Czarnek et al., 2021).
Terms and licenses: Academic/Nonprofit Terms; Industry Terms: Not Available to Industry
How to cite: pSBtet-Pur-dCas9-KRAB-MeCP2_hU6-SapI was a gift from Joanna Bereta (Addgene plasmid # 196084 ; http://n2t.net/addgene:196084 ; RRID:Addgene_196084)
